>Addgene plasmid #161473 | pDONR221-SPNS2_STOP | addgene full sequence | sequence record 355839 | Addgene NGS Result
CAAATAATGATTTTATTTTGACTGATAGTGACCTGTTCGTTGCAACACATTGATGAGCAATGCTTTTTTA
TAATGCCAACTTTGTACAAAAAAGCAGGCTCCACCATGATGTGCCTGGAGTGTGCATCCGCCGCAGCAGG
AGGAGCAGAGGAGGAGGAGGCCGACGCCGAGCGGAGAAGGCGCCGGAGAGGCGCCCAGAGGGGCGCCGGC
GGCAGCGGCTGCTGTGGAGCAAGGGGAGCAGGAGGAGCAGGCGTGTCCGCCGCCGGCGATGAGGTGCAGA
CCCTGAGCGGCTCCGTGAGGCGCGCCCCAACAGGCCCCCCTGGCACCCCAGGCACACCCGGCTGTGCAGC
AACCGCAAAGGGACCAGGAGCACAGCAGCCCAAGCCTGCCTCTCTGGGAAGGGGAAGGGGAGCAGCAGCA
GCAATCCTGAGCCTGGGCAACGTGCTGAATTACCTGGACCGGTATACAGTGGCCGGCGTGCTGCTGGACA
TCCAGCAGCACTTCGGCGTGAAGGATAGAGGCGCCGGCCTGCTGCAGTCCGTGTTCATCTGTTCTTTTAT
GGTGGCCGCCCCAATCTTCGGCTACCTGGGCGATCGGTTTAACAGAAAAGTGATCCTGAGCTGCGGCATC
TTCTTTTGGTCCGCCGTGACCTTCAGCTCCTCTTTTATCCCCCAGCAGTACTTCTGGCTGCTGGTGCTGT
CCAGGGGACTGGTGGGAATCGGAGAGGCCTCTTATAGCACCATCGCCCCCACAATCATCGGCGACCTGTT
TACCAAGAATACCAGAACACTGATGCTGAGCGTGTTCTACTTTGCCATCCCTCTGGGCTCCGGCCTGGGC
TATATCACAGGAAGCTCCGTGAAGCAGGCAGCAGGCGATTGGCACTGGGCACTGAGGGTGAGCCCTGTGC
TGGGCATGATCACCGGCACACTGATCCTGATCCTGGTGCCAGCCACCAAGAGGGGACACGCAGACCAGCT
GGGCGATCAGCTGAAGGCCCGGACATCCTGGCTGAGAGACATGAAGGCCCTGATCCGGAACAGATCTTAC
GTGTTCTCTAGCCTGGCCACCTCCGCCGTGTCTTTTGCCACAGGCGCCCTGGGCATGTGGATCCCTCTGT
ATCTGCACAGGGCCCAGGTGGTGCAGAAGACCGCCGAGACATGCAATTCTCCACCCTGTGGCGCCAAGGA
CAGCCTGATCTTCGGCGCCATCACCTGTTTCACAGGCTTTCTGGGCGTGGTGACCGGAGCAGGAGCAACA
AGGTGGTGCCGCCTGAAGACCCAGAGGGCAGATCCACTGGTGTGCGCAGTGGGAATGCTGGGATCCGCCA
TCTTCATCTGCCTGATCTTTGTGGCCGCCAAGTCCTCTATCGTGGGCGCCTACATCTGCATCTTCGTGGG
CGAGACCCTGCTGTTTTCTAACTGGGCCATCACAGCCGACATCCTGATGTATGTGGTCATCCCTACCAGG
AGAGCAACAGCAGTGGCCCTGCAGAGCTTCACCTCCCACCTGCTGGGCGATGCAGGATCCCCATACCTGA
TCGGCTTTATCTCTGACCTGATCAGGCAGTCTACAAAGGATAGCCCCCTGTGGGAGTTCCTGAGCCTGGG
CTATGCCCTGATGCTGTGCCCTTTTGTGGTGGTGCTGGGCGGCATGTTCTTTCTGGCCACCGCCCTGTTC
TTCGTGAGCGATAGGGCAAGGGCAGAGCAGCAAGTGAATCAGCTGGCCATGCCTCCAGCCAGCGTGAAGG
TGTAAGACCCAGCTTTCTTGTACAAAGTTGGCATTATAAGAAAGCATTGCTTATCAATTTGTTGCAACGA
ACAGGTCACTATCAGTCAAAATAAAATCATTATTTGCCATCCAGCTGATATCCCCTATAGTGAGTCGTAT
TACATGGTCATAGCTGTTTCCTGGCAGCTCTGGCCCGTGTCTCAAAATCTCTGATGTTACATTGCACAAG
ATAAAAATATATCATCATGAACAATAAAACTGTCTGCTTACATAAACAGTAATACAAGGGGTGTTATGAG
CCATATTCAACGGGAAACGTCGAGGCCGCGATTAAATTCCAACATGGATGCTGATTTATATGGGTATAAA
TGGGCTCGCGATAATGTCGGGCAATCAGGTGCGACAATCTATCGCTTGTATGGGAAGCCCGATGCGCCAG
AGTTGTTTCTGAAACATGGCAAAGGTAGCGTTGCCAATGATGTTACAGATGAGATGGTCAGACTAAACTG
GCTGACGGAATTTATGCCTCTTCCGACCATCAAGCATTTTATCCGTACTCCTGATGATGCATGGTTACTC
ACCACTGCGATCCCCGGAAAAACAGCATTCCAGGTATTAGAAGAATATCCTGATTCAGGTGAAAATATTG
TTGATGCGCTGGCAGTGTTCCTGCGCCGGTTGCATTCGATTCCTGTTTGTAATTGTCCTTTTAACAGCGA
TCGCGTATTTCGTCTCGCTCAGGCGCAATCACGAATGAATAACGGTTTGGTTGATGCGAGTGATTTTGAT
GACGAGCGTAATGGCTGGCCTGTTGAACAAGTCTGGAAAGAAATGCATAAACTTTTGCCATTCTCACCGG
ATTCAGTCGTCACTCATGGTGATTTCTCACTTGATAACCTTATTTTTGACGAGGGGAAATTAATAGGTTG
TATTGATGTTGGACGAGTCGGAATCGCAGACCGATACCAGGATCTTGCCATCCTATGGAACTGCCTCGGT
GAGTTTTCTCCTTCATTACAGAAACGGCTTTTTCAAAAATATGGTATTGATAATCCTGATATGAATAAAT
TGCAGTTTCATTTGATGCTCGATGAGTTTTTCTAATCAGAATTGGTTAATTGGTTGTAACACTGGCAGAG
CATTACGCTGACTTGACGGGACGGCGCAAGCTCATGACCAAAATCCCTTAACGTGAGTTACGCGTCGTTC
CACTGAGCGTCAGACCCCGTAGAAAAGATCAAAGGATCTTCTTGAGATCCTTTTTTTCTGCGCGTAATCT
GCTGCTTGCAAACAAAAAAACCACCGCTACCAGCGGTGGTTTGTTTGCCGGATCAAGAGCTACCAACTCT
TTTTCCGAAGGTAACTGGCTTCAGCAGAGCGCAGATACCAAATACTGTTCTTCTAGTGTAGCCGTAGTTA
GGCCACCACTTCAAGAACTCTGTAGCACCGCCTACATACCTCGCTCTGCTAATCCTGTTACCAGTGGCTG
CTGCCAGTGGCGATAAGTCGTGTCTTACCGGGTTGGACTCAAGACGATAGTTACCGGATAAGGCGCAGCG
GTCGGGCTGAACGGGGGGTTCGTGCACACAGCCCAGCTTGGAGCGAACGACCTACACCGAACTGAGATAC
CTACAGCGTGAGCTATGAGAAAGCGCCACGCTTCCCGAAGGGAGAAAGGCGGACAGGTATCCGGTAAGCG
GCAGGGTCGGAACAGGAGAGCGCACGAGGGAGCTTCCAGGGGGAAACGCCTGGTATCTTTATAGTCCTGT
CGGGTTTCGCCACCTCTGACTTGAGCGTCGATTTTTGTGATGCTCGTCAGGGGGGCGGAGCCTATGGAAA
AACGCCAGCAACGCGGCCTTTTTACGGTTCCTGGCCTTTTGCTGGCCTTTTGCTCACATGTTCTTTCCTG
CGTTATCCCCTGATTCTGTGGATAACCGTATTACCGCCTTTGAGTGAGCTGATACCGCTCGCCGCAGCCG
AACGACCGAGCGCAGCGAGTCAGTGAGCGAGGAAGCGGAAGAGCGCCCAATACGCAAACCGCCTCTCCCC
GCGCGTTGGCCGATTCATTAATGCAGCTGGCACGACAGGTTTCCCGACTGGAAAGCGGGCAGTGAGCGCA
ACGCAATTAATACGCGTACCGCTAGCCAGGAAGAGTTTGTAGAAACGCAAAAAGGCCATCCGTCAGGATG
GCCTTCTGCTTAGTTTGATGCCTGGCAGTTTATGGCGGGCGTCCTGCCCGCCACCCTCCGGGCCGTTGCT
TCACAACGTTCAAATCCGCTCCCGGCGGATTTGTCCTACTCAGGAGAGCGTTCACCGACAAACAACAGAT
AAAACGAAAGGCCCAGTCTTCCGACTGAGCCTTTCGTTTTATTTGATGCCTGGCAGTTCCCTACTCTCGC
GTTAACGCTAGCATGGATGTTTTCCCAGTCACGACGTTGTAAAACGACGGCCAGTCTTAAGCTCGGGCCC
Features (pLannotate 1.2.2; 10 found; start..end, strand, type, name):
      1..100     +  protein_bind   attL1: mutant version of attL; recombination site for the Gateway® LR reaction LR Clonase™
    106..1752    +  CDS            SPNS2: SPNS2_HUMAN - Experimental evidence at protein level: Swiss-Prot protein existence level 1. Acts a a crucial lysosphingolipid sphingosine 1-phosphate (S1P) transporter involved in S1P secretion and function (PubMed:19074308, PubMed:23180825). S1P is a bioactive signaling molecule that regulates many physiological processes important for the development and for the immune system. Regulates levels of S1P and the S1P gradient that exists between the high circulating concentrations of S1P and low tissue levels that control lymphocyte trafficking (PubMed:19074308, PubMed:23180825). From Homo sapien
   1757..1856    -  protein_bind   attL2: mutant version of attL; recombination site for the Gateway® LR reaction LR Clonase™
   1874..1892    -  promoter       T7 promoter: promoter for bacteriophage T7 RNA polymerase
   2026..2835    +  CDS            KanR: aminoglycoside phosphotransferase; aph(3')-Ia; confers resistance to kanamycin in bacteria or G418 (Geneticin®) in eukaryotes
   2982..3570    +  rep_origin     ori: high-copy-number ColE1/pMB1/pBR322/pUC origin of replication
   3753..3845    +  CDS            lacI (fragment): lac repressor; lacI; The lac repressor binds to the lac operator to inhibit transcription in E. coli. This inhibition can be relieved by adding lactose or isopropyl-β-D-thiogalactopyranoside (IPTG).
   3900..3927    -  terminator     rrnB T2 terminator: transcription terminator T2 from the E. coli rrnB gene
   4059..4102    +  terminator     rrnB T1 terminator: Escherichia coli rrnB; transcription terminator T1 from the E. coli rrnB gene
   4149..4185    -  CDS            lacZα (fragment): LacZα fragment of β-galactosidase; lacZ fragment
