[The description below was written by a language model from this plasmid's Addgene catalogue record and pLannotate feature annotations shown in this document.]
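Description:
pDONR221-SPNS2_STOP is a Gateway entry clone built on the pDONR221 backbone, carrying a codon-optimized open reading frame for human SPNS2 (also called SLC62A2). It belongs to a collection of solute carrier transporter clones made by a consortium studying this protein family. The sequenced plasmid is about 4.2 kb, matching a roughly 2.55 kb backbone plus a 1.65 kb insert. It is maintained in E. coli through a high-copy ColE1/pUC-type origin and selected with kanamycin via the aph(3')-Ia resistance gene. Although catalogued as a mammalian expression vector, the annotated features include no mammalian promoter or polyadenylation signal, so the plasmid acts as a shuttle for the ORF rather than as an expression construct in its own right.

The SPNS2 coding sequence lies between attL1 and attL2 sites, which allow directional transfer into any attR-containing destination vector by an LR Clonase reaction. The encoded protein is a transporter of the lysosphingolipid sphingosine 1-phosphate. It contributes to S1P secretion and to the gradient between circulation and tissue that governs lymphocyte trafficking. This version keeps a stop codon at the end of the ORF, so it suits native or N-terminally tagged expression and not C-terminal fusions supplied by the destination vector. A companion clone without the stop codon exists for that purpose. Other backbone elements include the rrnB T1 and T2 terminators upstream of attL1, which shield the insert from read-through transcription, a T7 promoter beside attL2 pointing back toward the insert, and small residual lacI and lacZα fragments with no apparent functional role. M13 forward and reverse primer sites flank the cassette for sequence verification.
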