Addgene plasmid #161473: pDONR221-SPNS2_STOP
Purpose: Gateway entry clone with codon-optimized ORF sequence for subcloning into custom expression vectors. Contains a STOP codon at the end of the codon-optimized ORF sequence.
Depositing lab: RESOLUTE Consortium & Giulio Superti-Furga. Depositing organization: CeMM Research Center for Molecular Medicine. Publication: The RESOLUTE consortium: unlocking SLC transporters for drug discovery. Superti-Furga G, Lackner D, Wiedmer T, Ingles-Prieto A, Barbosa B, Girardi E, Goldmann U, Gurtl B, Klavins K, Klimek C, Lindinger S, Lineiro-Retes E, Muller AC, Onstein S, Redinger G, Reil D, Sedlyarov V, Wolf G, Crawford M, Everley R, ... Steppan CM. Nat Rev Drug Discov. 2020 Jul;19(7):429-430. doi: 10.1038/d41573-020-00056-6. PubMed 32265506.
Backbone
  Vector backbone: pDONR221
  Backbone manufacturer: ThermoFisher Scientific
  Backbone size w/o insert (bp): 2550
  Vector type: Mammalian Expression
Growth in bacteria
  Bacterial resistance: Kanamycin, 50 μg/mL
  Growth temperature: 37°C
  Growth strain: NEB Stable
  Copy number: High Copy
Gene/Insert
  Gene/Insert name: SPNS2 (alt name: SLC62A2)
  Species: H. sapiens (human)
  Insert size (bp): 1650
  Entrez Gene: SPNS2
  Cloning method: Gateway Cloning
  Sequencing primers: 5′ M13-fwd; 3′ M13-rev
Terms and licenses: Academic/Nonprofit Terms; Industry Terms
Depositor comments: This plasmid contains a STOP codon at the end of the codon-optimized ORF. For the version of this plasmid that does not contain a STOP codon, please see Addgene plasmid 132307 For more information on the full Resolute plasmid collection, please see www.addgene.org/depositor-collections/re-solute/. Please provide your feedback on this plasmid to the RESOLUTE consortium by filling out their RESOLUTE repository feedback form: https://forms.office.com/Pages/ResponsePage.aspx?id=0e05yklzmkS7rjFGQL4N7z4feCLQvEJAmVcOCM_u885UN1JJRko0Ukg4TVQwNTZLOUxPQVJWT1NHUCQlQCN0PWcu
How to cite: pDONR221-SPNS2_STOP was a gift from RESOLUTE Consortium & Giulio Superti-Furga (Addgene plasmid # 161473 ; http://n2t.net/addgene:161473 ; RRID:Addgene_161473)
