>Addgene plasmid #161473 | pDONR221-SPNS2_STOP | depositor partial sequence | sequence record 312881 | Codon-optimized ORF of SPNS2
ATGATGTGCCTGGAGTGTGCATCCGCCGCAGCAGGAGGAGCAGAGGAGGAGGAGGCCGACGCCGAGCGGA
GAAGGCGCCGGAGAGGCGCCCAGAGGGGCGCCGGCGGCAGCGGCTGCTGTGGAGCAAGGGGAGCAGGAGG
AGCAGGCGTGTCCGCCGCCGGCGATGAGGTGCAGACCCTGAGCGGCTCCGTGAGGCGCGCCCCAACAGGC
CCCCCTGGCACCCCAGGCACACCCGGCTGTGCAGCAACCGCAAAGGGACCAGGAGCACAGCAGCCCAAGC
CTGCCTCTCTGGGAAGGGGAAGGGGAGCAGCAGCAGCAATCCTGAGCCTGGGCAACGTGCTGAATTACCT
GGACCGGTATACAGTGGCCGGCGTGCTGCTGGACATCCAGCAGCACTTCGGCGTGAAGGATAGAGGCGCC
GGCCTGCTGCAGTCCGTGTTCATCTGTTCTTTTATGGTGGCCGCCCCAATCTTCGGCTACCTGGGCGATC
GGTTTAACAGAAAAGTGATCCTGAGCTGCGGCATCTTCTTTTGGTCCGCCGTGACCTTCAGCTCCTCTTT
TATCCCCCAGCAGTACTTCTGGCTGCTGGTGCTGTCCAGGGGACTGGTGGGAATCGGAGAGGCCTCTTAT
AGCACCATCGCCCCCACAATCATCGGCGACCTGTTTACCAAGAATACCAGAACACTGATGCTGAGCGTGT
TCTACTTTGCCATCCCTCTGGGCTCCGGCCTGGGCTATATCACAGGAAGCTCCGTGAAGCAGGCAGCAGG
CGATTGGCACTGGGCACTGAGGGTGAGCCCTGTGCTGGGCATGATCACCGGCACACTGATCCTGATCCTG
GTGCCAGCCACCAAGAGGGGACACGCAGACCAGCTGGGCGATCAGCTGAAGGCCCGGACATCCTGGCTGA
GAGACATGAAGGCCCTGATCCGGAACAGATCTTACGTGTTCTCTAGCCTGGCCACCTCCGCCGTGTCTTT
TGCCACAGGCGCCCTGGGCATGTGGATCCCTCTGTATCTGCACAGGGCCCAGGTGGTGCAGAAGACCGCC
GAGACATGCAATTCTCCACCCTGTGGCGCCAAGGACAGCCTGATCTTCGGCGCCATCACCTGTTTCACAG
GCTTTCTGGGCGTGGTGACCGGAGCAGGAGCAACAAGGTGGTGCCGCCTGAAGACCCAGAGGGCAGATCC
ACTGGTGTGCGCAGTGGGAATGCTGGGATCCGCCATCTTCATCTGCCTGATCTTTGTGGCCGCCAAGTCC
TCTATCGTGGGCGCCTACATCTGCATCTTCGTGGGCGAGACCCTGCTGTTTTCTAACTGGGCCATCACAG
CCGACATCCTGATGTATGTGGTCATCCCTACCAGGAGAGCAACAGCAGTGGCCCTGCAGAGCTTCACCTC
CCACCTGCTGGGCGATGCAGGATCCCCATACCTGATCGGCTTTATCTCTGACCTGATCAGGCAGTCTACA
AAGGATAGCCCCCTGTGGGAGTTCCTGAGCCTGGGCTATGCCCTGATGCTGTGCCCTTTTGTGGTGGTGC
TGGGCGGCATGTTCTTTCTGGCCACCGCCCTGTTCTTCGTGAGCGATAGGGCAAGGGCAGAGCAGCAAGT
GAATCAGCTGGCCATGCCTCCAGCCAGCGTGAAGGTGTAA
